>Addgene plasmid #220631 | pIIIA/MS2-1 | addgene full sequence | sequence record 437306 | Addgene NGS Result
TGTGACCGTCTCCGGGAGCTGCATGTGTCAGAGGTTTTCACCGTCATCACCGAAACGCGCGAGACGAAAG
GGCCTCGTGATACGCCTATTTTTATAGGTTAATGTCATGATAATAATGGTTTCTTAGTATGATCCAATAT
CAAAGGAAATGATAGCATTGAAGGATGAGACTAATCCAATTGAGGAGTGGCAGCATATAGAACAGCTAAA
GGGTAGTGCTGAAGGAAGCATACGATACCCCGCATGGAATGGGATAATATCACAGGAGGTACTAGACTAC
CTTTCATCCTACATAAATAGACGCATATAAGTACGCATTTAAGCATAAACACGCACTATGCCGTTCTTCT
CATGTATATATATATACAGGCAACACGCAGATATAGGTGCGACGTGAACAGTGAGCTGTATGTGCGCAGC
TCGCGTTGCATTTTCGGAAGCGCTCGTTTTCGGAAACGCTTTGAAGTTCCTATTCCGAAGTTCCTATTCT
CTAGAAAGTATAGGAACTTCAGAGCGCTTTTGAAAACCAAAAGCGCTCTGAAGACGCACTTTCAAAAAAC
CAAAAACGCACCGGACTGTAACGAGCTACTAAAATATTGCGAATACCGCTTCCACAAACATTGCTCAAAA
GTATCTCTTTGCTATATATCTCTGTGCTATATCCCTATATAACCTACCCATCCACCTTTCGCTCCTTGAA
CTTGCATCTAAACTCGACCTCTACATTTTTTATGTTTATCTCTAGTATTACTCTTTAGACAAAAAAATTG
TAGTAAGAACTATTCATAGAGTGAATCGAAAACAATACGAAAATGTAAACATTTCCTATACGTAGTATAT
AGAGACAAAATAGAAGAAACCGTTCATAATTTTCTGACCAATGAAGAATCATCAACGCTATCACTTTCTG
TTCACAAAGTATGCGCAATCCACATCGGTATAGAATATAATCGGGGATGCCTTTATCTTGAAAAAATGCA
CCCGCAGCTTCGCTAGTAATCAGTAAACGCGGGAAGTGGAGTCAGGCTTTTTTTATGGAAGAGAAAATAG
ACACCAAAGTAGCCTTCTTCTAACCTTAACGGACCTACAGTGCAAAAAGTTATCAAGAGACTGCATTATA
GAGCGCACAAAGGAGAAAAAAAGTAATCTAAGATGCTTTGTTAGAAAAATAGCGCTCTCGGGATGCATTT
TTGTAGAACAAAAAAGAAGTATAGATTCTTTGTTGGTAAAATAGCGCTCTCGCGTTGCATTTCTGTTCTG
TAAAAATGCAGCTCAGATTCTTTGTTTGAAAAATTAGCGCTCTCGCGTTGCATTTTTGTTTTACAAAAAT
GAAGCACAGATTCTTCGTTGGTAAAATAGCGCTTTCGCGTTGCATTTCTGTTCTGTAAAAATGCAGCTCA
GATTCTTTGTTTGAAAAATTAGCGCTCTCGCGTTGCATTTTTGTTCTACAAAATGAAGCACAGATGCTTC
GTTCAGGTGGCACTTTTCGGGGAAATGTGCGCGGAACCCCTATTTGTTTATTTTTCTAAATACATTCAAA
TATGTATCCGCTCATGAGACAATAACCCTGATAAATGCTTCAATAATATTGAAAAAGGAAGAGTATGAGT
ATTCAACATTTCCGTGTCGCCCTTATTCCCTTTTTTGCGGCATTTTGCCTTCCTGTTTTTGCTCACCCAG
AAACGCTGGTGAAAGTAAAAGATGCTGAAGATCAGTTGGGTGCACGAGTGGGTTACATCGAACTGGATCT
CAACAGCGGTAAGATCCTTGAGAGTTTTCGCCCCGAAGAACGTTTTCCAATGATGAGCACTTTTAAAGTT
CTGCTATGTGGCGCGGTATTATCCCGTATTGACGCCGGGCAAGAGCAACTCGGTCGCCGCATACACTATT
CTCAGAATGACTTGGTTGAGTACTCACCAGTCACAGAAAAGCATCTTACGGATGGCATGACAGTAAGAGA
ATTATGCAGTGCTGCCATAACCATGAGTGATAACACTGCGGCCAACTTACTTCTGACAACGATCGGAGGA
CCGAAGGAGCTAACCGCTTTTTTGCACAACATGGGGGATCATGTAACTCGCCTTGATCGTTGGGAACCGG
AGCTGAATGAAGCCATACCAAACGACGAGCGTGACACCACGATGCCTGTAGCAATGGCAACAACGTTGCG
CAAACTATTAACTGGCGAACTACTTACTCTAGCTTCCCGGCAACAATTAATAGACTGGATGGAGGCGGAT
AAAGTTGCAGGACCACTTCTGCGCTCGGCCCTTCCGGCTGGCTGGTTTATTGCTGATAAATCTGGAGCCG
GTGAGCGTGGGTCTCGCGGTATCATTGCAGCACTGGGGCCAGATGGTAAGCCCTCCCGTATCGTAGTTAT
CTACACGACGGGGAGTCAGGCAACTATGGATGAACGAAATAGACAGATCGCTGAGATAGGTGCCTCACTG
ATTAAGCATTGGTAACTGTCAGACCAAGTTTACTCATATATACTTTAGATTGATTTAAAACTTCATTTTT
AATTTAAAAGGATCTAGGTGAAGATCCTTTTTGATAATCTCATGACCAAAATCCCTTAACGTGAGTTTTC
GTTCCACTGAGCGTCAGACCCCGTAGAAAAGATCAAAGGATCTTCTTGAGATCCTTTTTTTCTGCGCGTA
ATCTGCTGCTTGCAAACAAAAAAACCACCGCTACCAGCGGTGGTTTGTTTGCCGGATCAAGAGCTACCAA
CTCTTTTTCCGAAGGTAACTGGCTTCAGCAGAGCGCAGATACCAAATACTGTTCTTCTAGTGTAGCCGTA
GTTAGGCCACCACTTCAAGAACTCTGTAGCACCGCCTACATACCTCGCTCTGCTAATCCTGTTACCAGTG
GCTGCTGCCAGTGGCGATAAGTCGTGTCTTACCGGGTTGGACTCAAGACGATAGTTACCGGATAAGGCGC
AGCGGTCGGGCTGAACGGGGGGTTCGTGCACACAGCCCAGCTTGGAGCGAACGACCTACACCGAACTGAG
ATACCTACAGCGTGAGCTATGAGAAAGCGCCACGCTTCCCGAAGGGAGAAAGGCGGACAGGTATCCGGTA
AGCGGCAGGGTCGGAACAGGAGAGCGCACGAGGGAGCTTCCAGGGGGAAACGCCTGGTATCTTTATAGTC
CTGTCGGGTTTCGCCACCTCTGACTTGAGCGTCGATTTTTGTGATGCTCGTCAGGGGGGCGGAGCCTATG
GAAAAACGCCAGCAACGCGGCCTTTTTACGGTTCCTGGCCTTTTGCTGGCCTTTTGCTCACATGTTCTTT
CCTGCGTTATCCCCTGATTCTGTGGATAACCGTATTACCGCCTTTGAGTGAGCTGATACCGCTCGCCGCA
GCCGAACGACCGAGCGCAGCGAGTCAGTGAGCGAGGAAGCGGAAGAGCGCCCAATACGCAAACCGCCTCT
CCCCGCGCGTTGGCCGATTCATTAATGCAGCTGGCACGACAGGTTTCCCGACTGGAAAGCGGGCAGTGAG
CGCAACGCAATTAATGTGAGTTAGCTCACTCATTAGGCACCCCAGGCTTTACACTTTATGCTTCCGGCTC
GTATGTTGTGTGGAATTGTGAGCGGATAACAATTTCACACAGGAAACAGCTATGACCATGATTACGCCAA
GCGCGCAATTAACCCTCACTAAAGGGAACAAAAGCTGGAGCTCCACCGCGGTGGCGGCCGCTCTAGAACT
AGTGGATCCGGGGGATCTGCCAATTGAACATAACATGGTAGTTACATATACTAGTAATATGGTTCGGCAC
ACATTAAAAGTATAAAAACTATCTGAATTACGAATTACATATATTGGTCATAAAAATCAATCAATCATCG
TGTGTTTTATATGTCTCTTATCTAAGTATAAGAATATCCATAGTTAATATTCACTTACGCTACCTTTTAA
CCTGTAATCATTGTCAACAGGATATGTTAACGACCCACATTGATAAACGCTAGTATTTCTTTTTCCTCTT
CTTATTGGCCGGCTGTCTCTATACTCCCCTATAGTCTGTTTCTTTTCGTTTCGATTGTTTTACGTTTGAG
GCCTCGTGGCGCACATGGTACGCTGTGGTGCTCGCGGCTGGGAACGAAACTCTGGGAGCTGCGATTGGCA
GAATTCCAGCTTGCATGCCTGCAGGTCGACTCTAGAAAACATGAGGATCACCCATGTCTGCAGGTCGACT
CTAGAAAACATGAGGATCACCCATGTCTGCAGGTCGACTCTAGAGGATCGCCCGGGGGATCCACTAGTTC
TAGCCGGAATTCCCCCATATCCAACTTCCAATTTAATCTTTCTTTTTTAATTTTCACTTATTTGCGATAC
AGAAAGAAAAAAGCGATAGTAACTATTGAATTTTGTTTGGATTTGGTTAGATTAGATATGGTTTCTCTTT
ATATTTACATGCTAAAAATGGGCTACACCAGAGATACATAATTAGATATATATACGCCAGTACACCTTAT
CGGCCCAAGCCTTGTCCCAAGGCAGCGTTTTGTTCTTGGAAACGCTGCCCTACACGTTCGCTATGCTTCA
AGAACTTTTCTGAGCACTTCATGATGCATGTTTGTTCCTTATTGGTTAGCTTTGATGTTGTGAAGTCATT
GACACAGTCTGTGAAACATCTTTCTACCAGATTAGAGTACAAACGCATGAAATCCTTCATTTGCTTTTGT
TCCACTACTTTTTGGAACTCTTGTTGTTCTTTGGAGTTCAATGCGTCCATCTTTACAGTCCTGTCTTATT
GTTCTTGATTTGTGCCCCGTAAAATACTGTTACTTGGTTCTGGCGAGGTATTGGATAGTTCCTTTTTATA
AAGGCCATGAAGCTTTGCAGAGGCTAGTGGATCTTATGTATGAAATTCTTAAAAAAGGACACCTGTAAGC
GTTGATTTCTATGTATGAAGTCCACATTTGATGTAATCATAACAAAGCCTAAAAAATAGGTATATCATTT
TATAATTATTTGCTGTACAAGTATATCAATAAACTTATATATTACTTGTTTTCTAGATAAGCTTCGTAAC
CGACAGTTTCTAACTTTTGTGCTTTGACAAGAACTTCTTCTTCTTGCTTTAATAAAAACTGTTCCATTTT
CGTTGTATAACTTGAATCATAAGCGCCAAGCAGTCTGACAGCCAACAGCGCAGCGTTCGTACTATTATTA
ATAGCGACGGTAGCTACTGGAACACCTCTAGGCATTTGCACAATTGAATGTAAAGAATCTACTCCATCTA
GACAAGAACCTTTTACGGGCACACCGATGACAGGAAGTGGTGTCATTGCAGCCACCATACCTGGCAAGTG
AGCAGCCCCACCAGCTCCAGCGATAATTGTTTTAATTCCACGCTTGCTTGCGGAAATAGCATATGCTGAC
ATCCTATGTGGAGTTCTATGAGCAGAGACTATTGTCACTTCAAATGGAACGCCAAAATCTTTTAAAACCG
CACATGCGGCAGACATTACCGGCAAGTCAGAGTCTGATCCCATGATGATTCCAACCAATGGTTTGACCAT
TGCTTCCAAGTCCAACTTTTGAGCGACAGAGATTTTGATTGGAATATCAGTTCTACCTGTAATGTAGTTC
AGCCTTTGTTCACATTCCGCCATACTGGAGGCAATAATATTTATGTGACCTACTTTTCTGTTAGGTCTAG
ACTCTTTTCCATATAAGTACACTGAGGAACCTGGAGTCGCCAATGCTCTTTCGCAAGTTTCTAGCTCTTT
ATCTTTTGTATGTTTGTCTCCAAGAACATTTAGCATAATGGCGTTCGTTGTAATGGTGGAGAAAGATGTG
AAATTCTTTGGCATTGGCAAATCCAATATTGATCTCAAATGAGCTTCAAATTGAGAAGTGACGCAAGCAT
CAATGGTATAATGTCCAGAGTTGTGAGGCCTTGGGGCAATTTCGTTAATAAGCAATTCCCCTGTTTCTAA
ATAGAACATTTCCACACCAAATATACCACAACCGGGAAAAGATTTGATTGCATTTTCTGCCAACAACTTC
GCCTTAAGTTGAACGGAGTCCGGAACTCTAGCAGGCGCATAACATAAGTCACAAATATTGTCCTTGTGGA
TAGTCTCTACAATTGGGTAAGAAAACACTAAACCGTTAACAGACCTCACAATCATGACTGCTAATTCTTT
AGTAAATGGTGCCCATTTTTCGGCGTACAAAGGACGATCCTTCAGTACTTCCAAAGCTTCCGGAATCATT
TCCTTATTCTTTACAACGAAGTTACCTCTTCCATCGTATGCCAAAGTCCTCGACTTCAAGACGAATGGAA
AACCCAAATCTCTTCCAACATTCAATAGGGACGTCTCACTGGCTTGTTCCACAGGAACACTTTGGGTAAC
TGCTATACCATTTTTGATTAAATGCTCTTTTTGAATATATTTGTCTTGTATCAATCTGATTGTTTCTGGA
GAAGGGTAAATTTTTAATTTGGGATGTTTTACTTGAAGATTCTTTAGTGTAGGAACATCAACATGCTCAA
TCTCAATCGTTAGCACATCACATTTTTCAGCTAGTTTTTCGATATCAAGAGGATTGGAAAAGGAGCCATT
AACGTGGTCATTGGAGTTGCTTATTTGTTTGGCAGGAGAATTTTCAGCATCTAGTATTACCGTCTTAATG
TTGAGCCTGTTTGCTGCCTCAACAATCATACGTCCCAATTGTCCCCCTCCTAATATACCAACTGTTCTAG
AATCCATACTTGATTGTTTTGTCCGATTTTCTTGTTTTTCTTGATTGTTATAGTAGGATGTACTTAGAAG
AGAGATCCAACGATTTTACGCACCAATTTATACATGAAATGCTCCATAATATTGTCCATTTAGTTCTTAA
TAAAAGGTCAGCAAGAGTCAATCACTTAGTATTACCCGGTTCGTAGCCATGCAACAAGAGTCATTTGTCA
GCATAGCTGTAATAATCAATCATGACGTAAGAAATGTATCATAATTAAAAGTTGTTAAAGATGTCAGTGT
TATGTTGGTGTTACAAAATTCTCGGCTTCTCACTAATATTTAATATCTCTTAAATTTTATCTGTCTTTGA
TTCTTTTAAGAAAAGTTATGTATTATTCAAGAATTAATTCAGATCCCCGGCCGGGGATCCTCTAGAGTCG
AGGGGGGGCCCGGTACCCAATTCGCCCTATAGTGAGTCGTATTACGCGCGCTCACTGGCCGTCGTTTTAC
AACGTCGTGACTGGGAAAACCCTGGCGTTACCCAACTTAATCGCCTTGCAGCACATCCCCCTTTCGCCAG
CTGGCGTAATAGCGAAGAGGCCCGCACCGATCGCCCTTCCCAACAGTTGCGCAGCCTGAATGGCGAATGG
[124 nt withheld, positions 7351-7474]
C
[91 nt withheld, positions 7476-7566]
A
[49 nt withheld, positions 7568-7616]
CCTTTGACGTTGGAGTCCACGTTCTTT
[37 nt withheld, positions 7644-7680]
ACCCTATCTCGGTCTATTCTTTTGATTTATAAGGGATTTTGCCGATTTCGGCCTATTGGTTAAAAAATGA
GCTGATTTAACAAAAATTTAACGCGAATTTTAACAAAATATTAACGCTTACAATTTCCTGATGCGGTATT
TTCTCCTTACGCATCTGTGCGGTATTTCACACCGCATAGGGTAATAACTGATATAATTAAATTGAAGCTC
TAATTTGTGAGTTTAGTATACATGCATTTACTTATAATACAGTTTTTTAGTTTTGCTGGCCGCATCTTCT
CAAATATGCTTCCCAGCCTGCTTTTCTGTAACGTTCACCCTCTACCTTAGCATCCCTTCCCTTTGCAAAT
AGTCCTCTTCCAACAATAATAATGTCAGATCCTGTAGAGACCACATCATCCACGGTTCTATACTGTTGAC
CCAATGCGTCTCCCTTGTCATCTAAACCCACACCGGGTGTCATAATCAACCAATCGTAACCTTCATCTCT
TCCACCCATGTCTCTTTGAGCAATAAAGCCGATAACAAAATCTTTGTCGCTCTTCGCAATGTCAACAGTA
CCCTTAGTATATTCTCCAGTAGATAGGGAGCCCTTGCATGACAATTCTGCTAACATCAAAAGGCCTCTAG
GTTCCTTTGTTACTTCTTCTGCCGCCTGCTTCAAACCGCTAACAATACCTGGGCCCACCACACCGTGTGC
ATTCGTAATGTCTGCCCATTCTGCTATTCTGTATACACCCGCAGAGTACTGCAATTTGACTGTATTACCA
ATGTCAGCAAATTTTCTGTCTTCGAAGAGTAAAAAATTGTACTTGGCGGATAATGCCTTTAGCGGCTTAA
CTGTGCCCTCCATGGAAAAATCAGTCAAGATATCCACATGTGTTTTTAGTAAACAAATTTTGGGACCTAA
TGCTTCAACTAACTCCAGTAATTCCTTGGTGGTACGAACATCCAATGAAGCACACAAGTTTGTTTGCTTT
TCGTGCATGATATTAAATAGCTTGGCAGCAACAGGACTAGGATGAGTAGCAGCACGTTCCTTATATGTAG
CTTTCGACATGATTTATCTTCGTTTCCTGCAGGTTTTTGTTCTGTGCAGTTGGGTTAAGAATACTGGGCA
ATTTCATGTTTCTTCAACACTACATATGCGTATATATACCAATCTAAGTCTGTGCTCCTTCCTTCGTTCT
TCCTTCTGTTCGGAGATTACCGAATCAAAAAAATTTCAAGGAAACCGAAATCAAAAAAAAGAATAAAAAA
AAAATGATGAATTGAAAAGGTGGTATGGTGCACTCTCAGTACAATCTGCTCTGATGCCGCATAGTTAAGC
CAGCCCCGACACCCGCCAACACCCGCTGACGCGCCCTGACGGGCTTGTCTGCTCCCGGCATCCGCTTACA
GACAAGCTGTGACCGTCTCCGGGAGCTGCATGTGTCAGAGGTTTTCACCGTCATCACCGAAACGCGCGAG
ACGAAAGGGCCTCGTGATACGCCTATTTTTATAGGTTAATGTCATGATAATAATGGTTTCTTAG
Features (pLannotate 1.2.2; 29 found; start..end, strand, type, name):
     28..63      -  CDS            rop (fragment): Rop protein, which maintains plasmids at low copy number; rop
    131..1473    +  rep_origin     2μ ori: yeast 2μ plasmid origin of replication
   1500..1604    +  promoter       AmpR promoter: bla
   1605..2465    +  CDS            AmpR: β-lactamase; bla; confers resistance to ampicillin, carbenicillin, and related antibiotics
   2636..3224    +  rep_origin     ori: high-copy-number ColE1/pMB1/pBR322/pUC origin of replication
   3407..3499    +  CDS            lacI (fragment): lac repressor; lacI; The lac repressor binds to the lac operator to inhibit transcription in E. coli. This inhibition can be relieved by adding lactose or isopropyl-β-D-thiogalactopyranoside (IPTG).
   3512..3533    +  protein_bind   CAP binding site: CAP binding activates transcription in the presence of cAMP. E. coli catabolite activator protein
   3548..3578    +  promoter       lac promoter: promoter for the E. coli lac operon
   3586..3602    +  protein_bind   lac operator: The lac repressor binds to the lac operator to inhibit transcription in E. coli. This inhibition can be relieved by adding lactose or isopropyl-β-D-thiogalactopyranoside (IPTG). lac repressor encoded by lacI
   3647..3665    +  promoter       T3 promoter: promoter for bacteriophage T3 RNA polymerase
   3678..3719    +  misc_feature   MCS (fragment): pBluescript multiple cloning site
   3724..4130    +  promoter       RPR1 promoter: RPR1; promoter for the S. cerevisiae RNase P RNA gene
   4138..4166    -  misc_feature   MCS (fragment): pUC18/19 multiple cloning site
   4169..4187    +  misc_RNA       MS2 stem loop: stem loop that binds the bacteriophage MS2 coat protein
   4208..4226    +  misc_RNA       MS2 stem loop: stem loop that binds the bacteriophage MS2 coat protein
   4250..4273    -  misc_feature   MCS (fragment): pBluescript multiple cloning site
   4285..4347    +  terminator     RPR1 terminator: transcription terminator for the S. cerevisiae RNase P RNA gene
   4480..4740    -  CDS            TIM9: TIM9_YEAST - Experimental evidence at protein level: Swiss-Prot protein existence level 1. Mitochondrial intermembrane chaperone that participates in the import and insertion of multi-pass transmembrane proteins into the mitochondrial inner membrane. Also required for the transfer of beta- barrel precursors from the TOM complex to the sorting and assembly machinery (SAM complex) of the outer membrane. Acts as a chaperone-like protein that protects the hydrophobic precursors from aggregation and guide them through the mitochondrial intermembrane space. Compared to TIM10, it may have a strong st
   5015..6727    -  CDS            ADE2: PUR6_YEAST - Experimental evidence at protein level: Swiss-Prot protein existence level 1. From Saccharomyces cerevisiae (strain ATCC 204508 / S288c) (Baker's yeast).
   6728..7103    -  promoter       ADE2 promoter: S. cerevisiae ADE2
   7121..7141    +  misc_feature   MCS (fragment): pUC18/19 multiple cloning site
   7166..7184    -  promoter       T7 promoter: promoter for bacteriophage T7 RNA polymerase
   7192..7347    +  CDS            lacZα (fragment): LacZα fragment of β-galactosidase; lacZ fragment
   7351..7779    +  rep_origin     f1 ori (sequence partly withheld): f1 bacteriophage origin of replication; arrow indicates direction of (+) strand synthesis
   7807..7858    -  misc_feature   bom (fragment): basis of mobility region from pBR322
   7937..8740    -  CDS            URA3: orotidine-5'-phosphate decarboxylase, required for uracil biosynthesis; S. cerevisiae URA3; yeast auxotrophic marker, counterselectable with 5-fluoroorotic acid (5-FOA)
   8741..8956    -  promoter       URA3 promoter: S. cerevisiae URA3
   8964..9013    -  misc_feature   bom (fragment): basis of mobility region from pBR322
   9115..9150    -  CDS            rop (fragment): Rop protein, which maintains plasmids at low copy number; rop
