[The description below was written by a language model from this plasmid's Addgene catalogue record and pLannotate feature annotations shown in this document.]
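Description:
pIIIA/MS2-1 is an empty yeast expression backbone built on Bluescript II KS+ and designed for producing hybrid RNAs in Saccharomyces cerevisiae, as used in the yeast three-hybrid system for analysing RNA–protein interactions. It is a shuttle vector. In E. coli it replicates at high copy from a ColE1/pUC-type origin and is selected with ampicillin through the bla gene, and an f1 origin is also present. In yeast it is maintained as a multicopy episome by the 2μ origin. The catalogue lists URA3 as the selectable marker, which is counterselectable with 5-FOA. The sequenced record also carries a complete ADE2 gene with its own promoter, which offers a second auxotrophic marker. The annotated TIM9 reading frame next to ADE2 was probably carried along on the same genomic fragment. The catalogue gives a backbone size of 7,887 bp, whereas the sequence record is 9,214 nt; the record does not explain the difference.

The functional cassette is driven by the promoter of RPR1, the yeast RNase P RNA gene, which is transcribed by RNA polymerase III, and it ends at the matching RPR1 terminator. Between these elements lie polylinker fragments and two tandem MS2 stem loops, the binding sites for bacteriophage MS2 coat protein. A sequence of interest cloned beside the MS2 sites is therefore transcribed as a fusion RNA. In a three-hybrid assay the MS2 hairpins tether this RNA to an MS2 coat protein fusion, while the test sequence is presented to candidate RNA-binding proteins. Residual Bluescript elements (lac promoter and operator, a lacZα fragment, and T3 and T7 promoters) flank the insert region.
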