Addgene plasmid #220631: pIIIA/MS2-1
Purpose: (Empty Backbone) For expressing an RNA containing your sequence of interest adjacent to two MS2 sites from an RNA polymerase III promoter.
Depositing lab: Marvin Wickens. Depositing organization: University of Wisconsin, Madison. Publication: Analyzing mRNA-protein complexes using a yeast three-hybrid system. Bernstein DS, Buter N, Stumpf C, Wickens M. Methods. 2002 Feb;26(2):123-41. doi: 10.1016/S1046-2023(02)00015-4. PubMed 12054889.
Backbone
  Vector backbone: BluescriptIIKS+
  Backbone size (bp): 7887
  Vector type: Yeast Expression
  Selectable markers: URA3
Growth in bacteria
  Bacterial resistance: Ampicillin, 100 μg/mL
  Growth temperature: 37°C
  Growth strain: DH5alpha
  Copy number: High Copy
Terms and licenses: Academic/Nonprofit Terms; Industry Terms: Not Available to Industry
How to cite: pIIIA/MS2-1 was a gift from Marvin Wickens (Addgene plasmid # 220631 ; http://n2t.net/addgene:220631 ; RRID:Addgene_220631)
